>Addgene plasmid #204798 | WNV NS2B-NS3 protease (based on PDB 2YOL, catalytically active); aliases: West Nile Virus NS2B-NS3 fusion protein | addgene full sequence | sequence record 419428 | Addgene NGS Result
AGGTTGAGGCCGTTGAGCACCGCCGCCGCAAGGAATGGTGCATGCAAGGAGATGGCGCCCAACAGTCCCC
CGGCCACGGGGCCTGCCACCATACCCACGCCGAAACAAGCGCTCATGAGCCCGAAGTGGCGAGCCCGATC
TTCCCCATCGGTGATGTCGGCGATATAGGCGCCAGCAACCGCACCTGTGGCGCCGGTGATGCCGGCCACG
ATGCGTCCGGCGTAGAGGATCGAGATCTCGATCCCGCGAAATTAATACGACTCACTATAGGGGAATTGTG
AGCGGATAACAATTCCCCTCTAGAAATAATTTTGTTTAACTTTAAGAAGGAGATATACATATGCACCATC
ATCATCATCATTCTTCTGGTGCGAGCTGGAGTCACCCACAATTCGAGAAAGGTGGTGGCTCTGGTGGCGG
TTCAGGCGGCTCCGCCTGGTCCCATCCACAGTTTGAAAAGGGTTCTGGTGTAGATCTGGGTACCGAGAAC
CTGTACTTCCAATCCATGACTGATATGTGGATTGAGCGTACAGCAGATATAACCTGGGAGTCTGACGCCG
AAATCACTGGTTCATCCGAACGAGTAGACGTTCGGTTAGATGACGACGGTAATTTTCAGTTGATGAATGA
TCCAGGAGCCCCCTGGGCTGGCGGTGGAGGATCAGGTGGGGGGGGAGGCGGCGTGTTGTGGGATACTCCA
TCCCCTAAAGAATATAAAAAAGGAGATACTACTACGGGGGTTTATCGTATAATGACAAGAGGTCTTCTGG
GGTCTTATCAAGCAGGAGCTGGTGTTATGGTAGAAGGAGTGTTTCATACCCTCTGGCATACCACAAAGGG
CGCAGCTTTGATGTCAGGAGAAGGTCGGCTGGATCCATATTGGGGATCGGTGAAAGAGGATCGTTTATGT
TATGGCGGACCGTGGAAACTGCAGCACAAGTGGAATGGTCATGATGAAGTTCAAATGATCGTAGTTGAAC
CTGGGAAAAACGTAAAAAACGTGCAAACCAAACCGGGCGTGTTTAAAACGCCTGAGGGCGAAATTGGGGC
AGTAACGTTGGATTATCCCACAGGAACCTCCGGCAGCCCGATTGTGGATAAGAATGGAGATGTTATTGGC
TTATATGGCAATGGAGTGATTATGCCAAATGGCAGTTACATATCAGCCATTGTGCAGGGTGAGCGCTAAT
GACTCGAGCACCCGTCGACAAGCTTGCGGCCGCACTCGAGCACCACCACCACCACCACTGAGATCCGGCT
GCTAACAAAGCCCGAAAGGAAGCTGAGTTGGCTGCTGCCACCGCTGAGCAATAACTAGCATAACCCCTTG
GGGCCTCTAAACGGGTCTTGAGGGGTTTTTTGCTGAAAGGAGGAACTATATCCGGATTGGCGAATGGG
[124 nt withheld, positions 1399-1522]
C
[91 nt withheld, positions 1524-1614]
A
[49 nt withheld, positions 1616-1664]
CCTTTGACGTTGGAGTCCACGTTCTTT
[37 nt withheld, positions 1692-1728]
ACCCTATCTCGGTCTATTCTTTTGATTTATAAGGGATTTTGCCGATTTCGGCCTATTGGTTAAAAAATGA
GCTGATTTAACAAAAATTTAACGCGAATTTTAACAAAATATTAACGCTTACAATTTAGGTGGCACTTTTC
GGGGAAATGTGCGCGGAACCCCTATTTGTTTATTTTTCTAAATACATTCAAATATGTATCCGCTCATGAA
TTAATTCTTAGAAAAACTCATCGAGCATCAAATGAAACTGCAATTTATTCATATCAGGATTATCAATACC
ATATTTTTGAAAAAGCCGTTTCTGTAATGAAGGAGAAAACTCACCGAGGCAGTTCCATAGGATGGCAAGA
TCCTGGTATCGGTCTGCTATTCCGACTCGTCCAACATCAATACAACCTATTAATTTCCCCTCGTCAAAAA
TAAGGTTATCAAGTGAGAAATCACCATGAGTGACGACTGAATCCGGTGAGAATGGCAAAAGTTTATGCAT
TTCTTTCCAGACTTGTTCAACAGGCCAGCCATTACGCTCGTCATCAAAATCACTCGCATCAACCAAACCG
TTATTCATTCGTGATTGCGCCTGAGCGAGACGAAATACGCGATCGCTGTTAAAAGGACAATTACAAACAG
GAATCGAATGCAACCGGCGCAGGAACACTGCCAGCGCATCAACAATATTTTCACCTGAATCAGGATATTC
TTCTAATACCTGGAATGCTGTTTTCCCGGGGATCGCAGTGGTGAGTAACCATGCATCATCAGGAGTACGG
ATAAAATGCTTGATGGTCGGAAGAGGCATAAATTCCGTCAGCCAGTTTAGTCTGACCATCTCATCTGTAA
CATCATTGGCAACGCTACCTTTGCCATGTTTCAGAAACAACTCTGGCGCATCGGGCTTCCCATACAATCG
ATAGATTGTCGCACCTGATTGCCCGACATTATCGCGAGCCCATTTATACCCATATAAATCAGCATCCATG
TTGGAATTTAATCGCGGCCTAGAGCAAGACGTTTCCCGTTGAATATGGCTCATAACACCCCTTGTATTAC
TGTTTATGTAAGCAGACAGTTTTATTGTTCATGACCAAAATCCCTTAACGTGAGTTTTCGTTCCACTGAG
CGTCAGACCCCGTAGAAAAGATCAAAGGATCTTCTTGAGATCCTTTTTTTCTGCGCGTAATCTGCTGCTT
GCAAACAAAAAAACCACCGCTACCAGCGGTGGTTTGTTTGCCGGATCAAGAGCTACCAACTCTTTTTCCG
AAGGTAACTGGCTTCAGCAGAGCGCAGATACCAAATACTGTCCTTCTAGTGTAGCCGTAGTTAGGCCACC
ACTTCAAGAACTCTGTAGCACCGCCTACATACCTCGCTCTGCTAATCCTGTTACCAGTGGCTGCTGCCAG
TGGCGATAAGTCGTGTCTTACCGGGTTGGACTCAAGACGATAGTTACCGGATAAGGCGCAGCGGTCGGGC
TGAACGGGGGGTTCGTGCACACAGCCCAGCTTGGAGCGAACGACCTACACCGAACTGAGATACCTACAGC
GTGAGCTATGAGAAAGCGCCACGCTTCCCGAAGGGAGAAAGGCGGACAGGTATCCGGTAAGCGGCAGGGT
CGGAACAGGAGAGCGCACGAGGGAGCTTCCAGGGGGAAACGCCTGGTATCTTTATAGTCCTGTCGGGTTT
CGCCACCTCTGACTTGAGCGTCGATTTTTGTGATGCTCGTCAGGGGGGCGGAGCCTATGGAAAAACGCCA
GCAACGCGGCCTTTTTACGGTTCCTGGCCTTTTGCTGGCCTTTTGCTCACATGTTCTTTCCTGCGTTATC
CCCTGATTCTGTGGATAACCGTATTACCGCCTTTGAGTGAGCTGATACCGCTCGCCGCAGCCGAACGACC
GAGCGCAGCGAGTCAGTGAGCGAGGAAGCGGAAGAGCGCCTGATGCGGTATTTTCTCCTTACGCATCTGT
GCGGTATTTCACACCGCAATGGTGCACTCTCAGTACAATCTGCTCTGATGCCGCATAGTTAAGCCAGTAT
ACACTCCGCTATCGCTACGTGACTGGGTCATGGCTGCGCCCCGACACCCGCCAACACCCGCTGACGCGCC
CTGACGGGCTTGTCTGCTCCCGGCATCCGCTTACAGACAAGCTGTGACCGTCTCCGGGAGCTGCATGTGT
CAGAGGTTTTCACCGTCATCACCGAAACGCGCGAGGCAGCTGCGGTAAAGCTCATCAGCGTGGTCGTGAA
GCGATTCACAGATGTCTGCCTGTTCATCCGCGTCCAGCTCGTTGAGTTTCTCCAGAAGCGTTAATGTCTG
GCTTCTGATAAAGCGGGCCATGTTAAGGGCGGTTTTTTCCTGTTTGGTCACTGATGCCTCCGTGTAAGGG
GGATTTCTGTTCATGGGGGTAATGATACCGATGAAACGAGAGAGGATGCTCACGATACGGGTTACTGATG
ATGAACATGCCCGGTTACTGGAACGTTGTGAGGGTAAACAACTGGCGGTATGGATGCGGCGGGACCAGAG
AAAAATCACTCAGGGTCAATGCCAGCGCTTCGTTAATACAGATGTAGGTGTTCCACAGGGTAGCCAGCAG
CATCCTGCGATGCAGATCCGGAACATAATGGTGCAGGGCGCTGACTTCCGCGTTTCCAGACTTTACGAAA
CACGGAAACCGAAGACCATTCATGTTGTTGCTCAGGTCGCAGACGTTTTGCAGCAGCAGTCGCTTCACGT
TCGCTCGCGTATCGGTGATTCATTCTGCTAACCAGTAAGGCAACCCCGCCAGCCTAGCCGGGTCCTCAAC
GACAGGAGCACGATCATGCGCACCCGTGGGGCCGCCATGCCGGCGATAATGGCCTGCTTCTCGCCGAAAC
GTTTGGTGGCGGGACCAGTGACGAAGGCTTGAGCGAGGGCGTGCAAGATTCCGAATACCGCAAGCGACAG
GCCGATCATCGTCGCGCTCCAGCGAAAGTGGTCCTCGCCGAAAATGACCCAGAGCGCTGCCGGCACCTGT
CCTACGAGTTGCATGATAAAGAAGACAGTCATAAGTGCGGCGACGATAGTCATGCCCCGCGCCCACCGGA
AGGAGCTGACTGGGTTGAAGGCTCTCAAGGGCATCGGTCGAGATCCCGGTGCCTAATGAGTGAGCTAACT
TACATTAATTGCGTTGCGCTCACTGCCCGCTTTCCAGTCGGGAAACCTGTCGTGCCAGCTGCATTAATGA
ATCGGCCAACGCGCGGGGAGAGGCGGTTTGCGTATTGGGCGCCAGGGTGGTTTTTCTTTTCACCAGTGAG
ACGGGCAACAGCTGATTGCCCTTCACCGCCTGGCCCTGAGAGAGTTGCAGCAAGCGGTCCACGCTGGTTT
GCCCCAGCAGGCGAAAATCCTGTTTGATGGTGGTTAACGGCGGGATATAACATGAGCTGTCTTCGGTATC
GTCGTATCCCACTACCGAGATATCCGCACCAACGCGCAGCCCGGACTCGGTAATGGCGCGCATTGCGCCC
AGCGCCATCTGATCGTTGGCAACCAGCATCGCAGTGGGAACGATGCCCTCATTCAGCATTTGCATGGTTT
GTTGAAAACCGGACATGGCACTCCAGTCGCCTTCCCGTTCCGCTATCGGCTGAATTTGATTGCGAGTGAG
ATATTTATGCCAGCCAGCCAGACGCAGACGCGCCGAGACAGAACTTAATGGGCCCGCTAACAGCGCGATT
TGCTGGTGACCCAATGCGACCAGATGCTCCACGCCCAGTCGCGTACCGTCTTCATGGGAGAAAATAATAC
TGTTGATGGGTGTCTGGTCAGAGACATCAAGAAATAACGCCGGAACATTAGTGCAGGCAGCTTCCACAGC
AATGGCATCCTGGTCATCCAGCGGATAGTTAATGATCAGCCCACTGACGCGTTGCGCGAGAAGATTGTGC
ACCGCCGCTTTACAGGCTTCGACGCCGCTTCGTTCTACCATCGACACCACCACGCTGGCACCCAGTTGAT
CGGCGCGAGATTTAATCGCCGCGACAATTTGCGACGGCGCGTGCAGGGCCAGACTGGAGGTGGCAACGCC
AATCAGCAACGACTGTTTGCCCGCCAGTTGTTGTGCCACGCGGTTGGGAATGTAATTCAGCTCCGCCATC
GCCGCTTCCACTTTTTCCCGCGTTTTCGCAGAAACGTGGCTGGCCTGGTTCACCACGCGGGAAACGGTCT
GATAAGAGACACCGGCATACTCTGCGACATCGTATAACGTTACTGGTTTCACATTCACCACCCTGAATTG
ACTCTCTTCCGGGCGCTATCATGCCATACCGCGAAAGGTTTTGCGCCATTCGATGGTGTCCGGGATCTCG
ACGCTCTCCCTTATGCGACTCCTGCATTAGGAAGCAGCCCAGTAGT
Features (pLannotate 1.2.2; 19 found; start..end, strand, type, name):
    253..271     +  promoter       T7 promoter: promoter for bacteriophage T7 RNA polymerase
    272..296     +  protein_bind   lac operator: The lac repressor binds to the lac operator to inhibit transcription in E. coli. This inhibition can be relieved by adding lactose or isopropyl-β-D-thiogalactopyranoside (IPTG). lac repressor encoded by lacI
    311..333     +  RBS            RBS: efficient ribosome binding site from bacteriophage T7 gene 10 (Olins and Rangwala, 1989)
    509..1207    +  CDS            POLG_WNV (fragment): Experimental evidence at protein level: Swiss-Prot protein existence level 1. [RNA-directed RNA polymerase NS5]: Replicates the viral (+) and (-) RNA genome, and performs the capping of genomes in the cytoplasm (PubMed:17267492). NS5 methylates viral RNA cap at guanine N- 7 and ribose 2'-O positions (PubMed:17267492). Besides its role in RNA genome replication, also prevents the establishment of cellular antiviral state by blocking the interferon-alpha/beta (IFN-alpha/beta) signaling pathway (By similarity). Inhibits host TYK2 and STAT2 phosphorylation, thereby preventing activation of JAK-STA
   1231..1248    +  CDS            9xHis (fragment): 9xHis affinity tag
   1258..1307    +  CDS            SET1 (fragment): solubility-enhancement tag derived from T7 phage gene 10B
   1315..1362    +  terminator     T7 terminator: transcription terminator for bacteriophage T7 RNA polymerase
   1399..1827    +  rep_origin     f1 ori (sequence partly withheld): f1 bacteriophage origin of replication; arrow indicates direction of (+) strand synthesis
   1880..1937    +  promoter       AmpR promoter (fragment): bla
   1946..2761    -  CDS            KanR: aminoglycoside phosphotransferase; aph(3')-Ia; confers resistance to kanamycin in bacteria or G418 (Geneticin®) in eukaryotes
   2883..3471    +  rep_origin     ori: high-copy-number ColE1/pMB1/pBR322/pUC origin of replication
   3657..3796    -  misc_feature   bom: basis of mobility region from pBR322
   3898..4089    -  CDS            rop: Rop protein, which maintains plasmids at low copy number; rop
   4106..4486    +  CDS            YPB1_ECOLX: Protein predicted: Swiss-Prot protein existence level 4. From Escherichia coli.
   4558..4849    -  CDS            TcR (fragment): tetracycline efflux protein; tet; confers resistance to tetracycline
   4864..4885    -  protein_bind   CAP binding site: CAP binding activates transcription in the presence of cAMP. E. coli catabolite activator protein
   4898..5980    -  CDS            lacI: lac repressor; lacI; The lac repressor binds to the lac operator to inhibit transcription in E. coli. This inhibition can be relieved by adding lactose or isopropyl-β-D-thiogalactopyranoside (IPTG).
   5981..6058    -  promoter       lacI promoter: lacI
   6066..231     -  CDS            TcR (fragment) (across the origin): tetracycline efflux protein; tet; confers resistance to tetracycline
