[The description below was written by a language model from this plasmid's Addgene catalogue record and pLannotate feature annotations shown in this document.]
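Description:
WNV NS2B-NS3 protease (based on PDB 2YOL, catalytically active) is a 6,114 nt bacterial expression plasmid built on the pNIC-Kan-R backbone, a pET-style T7 vector. The insert was introduced by ligation-independent cloning. The plasmid is maintained in E. coli through a ColE1/pBR322-type origin accompanied by the bom region and the rop gene, which normally restrains copy number (the catalogue lists copy number as unknown). Selection is with kanamycin via an aph(3')-Ia aminoglycoside phosphotransferase gene. An f1 origin is also present, and short tetracycline-resistance fragments appear to be non-functional remnants of the pBR322 lineage.

The expression cassette consists of a T7 promoter followed immediately by a lac operator and the phage T7 gene 10 ribosome binding site, with a T7 terminator downstream. A plasmid-borne lacI gene under its own promoter supplies repressor, so transcription is IPTG-inducible in hosts that provide T7 RNA polymerase. The payload is a fusion of West Nile virus NS2B and NS3 sequences, in which NS2B serves as the cofactor for the NS3 serine protease domain. The design follows a published crystal structure and retains catalytic activity. The automated annotation recognises about 700 nt of the insert as a fragment of the West Nile polyprotein; its accompanying NS5 text is generic polyprotein annotation and does not describe this insert. Coding sequence probably begins upstream of that match, though the record does not define the exact boundaries or any linker. A histidine tag motif is annotated just downstream of the viral fragment, suggesting a C-terminal affinity tag, but the catalogue does not list tags. The plasmid is intended for recombinant production of active protease in bacteria.
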