Addgene plasmid #204798: WNV NS2B-NS3 protease (based on PDB 2YOL, catalytically active); aliases: West Nile Virus NS2B-NS3 fusion protein
Purpose: Bacterial expression of a fusion of West Nile NS2B-NS3 proteins
Depositing lab: ASAP Discovery & Frank von Delft. Depositing organization: University of Oxford.
Backbone
  Vector backbone: pNIC-Kan-R
  Vector type: Bacterial Expression
Growth in bacteria
  Bacterial resistance: Kanamycin, 50 μg/mL
  Growth temperature: 37°C
  Growth strain: DH5alpha
  Copy number: Unknown
Gene/Insert
  Gene/Insert name: West Nile NS2B-NS3 fusion
  Species: West Nile
  Cloning method: Ligation Independent Cloning
How to cite: WNV NS2B-NS3 protease (based on PDB 2YOL, catalytically active); aliases: West Nile Virus NS2B-NS3 fusion protein was a gift from ASAP Discovery & Frank von Delft (Addgene plasmid # 204798 ; http://n2t.net/addgene:204798 ; RRID:Addgene_204798)
