>Addgene plasmid #204798 | WNV NS2B-NS3 protease (based on PDB 2YOL, catalytically active); aliases: West Nile Virus NS2B-NS3 fusion protein | depositor partial sequence | sequence record 398071 | Insert
ATGCACCATCATCATCATCATTCTTCTGGTGCGAGCTGGAGTCACCCACAATTCGAGAAAGGTGGTGGCT
CTGGTGGCGGTTCAGGCGGCTCCGCCTGGTCCCATCCACAGTTTGAAAAGGGTTCTGGTGTAGATCTGGG
TACCGAGAACCTGTACTTCCAATCCATGACTGATATGTGGATTGAGCGTACAGCAGATATAACCTGGGAG
TCTGACGCCGAAATCACTGGTTCATCCGAACGAGTAGACGTTCGGTTAGATGACGACGGTAATTTTCAGT
TGATGAATGATCCAGGAGCCCCCTGGGCTGGCGGTGGAGGATCAGGTGGGGGGGGAGGCGGCGTGTTGTG
GGATACTCCATCCCCTAAAGAATATAAAAAAGGAGATACTACTACGGGGGTTTATCGTATAATGACAAGA
GGTCTTCTGGGGTCTTATCAAGCAGGAGCTGGTGTTATGGTAGAAGGAGTGTTTCATACCCTCTGGCATA
CCACAAAGGGCGCAGCTTTGATGTCAGGAGAAGGTCGGCTGGATCCATATTGGGGATCGGTGAAAGAGGA
TCGTTTATGTTATGGCGGACCGTGGAAACTGCAGCACAAGTGGAATGGTCATGATGAAGTTCAAATGATC
GTAGTTGAACCTGGGAAAAACGTAAAAAACGTGCAAACCAAACCGGGCGTGTTTAAAACGCCTGAGGGCG
AAATTGGGGCAGTAACGTTGGATTATCCCACAGGAACCTCCGGCAGCCCGATTGTGGATAAGAATGGAGA
TGTTATTGGCTTATATGGCAATGGAGTGATTATGCCAAATGGCAGTTACATATCAGCCATTGTGCAGGGT
GAGCGCTAATGA
